>Addgene plasmid #133557 | ps226 | addgene full sequence | sequence record 267528 | Addgene NGS Result
TGAAAGACCCCACCTGTAGGTTTGGCAAGCTAGCTTAAGTAACGCCATTTTGCAAGGCATGGAAAATACA
TAACTGAGAATAGAGAAGTTCAGATCAAGGTTAGGAACAGAGAGACAGCAGAATATGGGCCAAACAGGAT
ATCTGTGGTAAGCAGTTCCTGCCCCGGCTCAGGGCCAAGAACAGATGGTCCCCAGATGCGGTCCCGCCCT
CAGCAGTTTCTAGAGAACCATCAGATGTTTCCAGGGTGCCCCAAGGACCTGAAATGACCCTGTGCCTTAT
TTGAACTAACCAATCAGTTCGCTTCTCGCTTCTGTTCGCGCGCTTCTGCTCCCCGAGCTCAATAAAAGAG
CCCACAACCCCTCACTCGGCGCGCCAGTCCTCCGATAGACTGCGTCGCCCGGGTACCCGTATTCCCAATA
AAGCCTCTTGCTGTTTGCATCCGAATCGTGGACTCGCTGATCCTTGGGAGGGTCTCCTCAGATTGATTGA
CTGCCCACCTCGGGGGTCTTTCATTTGGAGGTTCCACCGAGATTTGGAGACCCCTGCCCAGGGACCACCG
ACCCCCCCGCCGGGAGGTAAGCTGGCCAGCGGTCGTTTCGTGTCTGTCTCTGTCTTTGTGCGTGTTTGTG
CCGGCATCTAATGTTTGCGCCTGCGTCTGTACTAGTTAGCTAACTAGCTCTGTATCTGGCGGACCCGTGG
TGGAACTGACGAGTTCTGAACACCCGGCCGCAACCCTGGGAGACGTCCCAGGGACTTTGGGGGCCGTTTT
TGTGGCCCGACCTGAGGAAGGGAGTCGATGTGGAATCCGACCCCGTCAGGATATGTGGTTCTGGTAGGAG
ACGAGAACCTAAAACAGTTCCCGCCTCCGTCTGAATTTTTGCTTTCGGTTTGGAACCGAAGCCGCGCGTC
TTGTCTGCTGCAGCGCTGCAGCATCGTTCTGTGTTGTCTCTGTCTGACTGTGTTTCTGTATTTGTCTGAA
AATTAGGGCCAGACTGTTACCACTCCCTTAAGTTTGACCTTAGGTCACTGGAAAGATGTCGAGCGGATCG
CTCACAACCAGTCGGTAGATGTCAAGAAGAGACGTTGGGTTACCTTCTGCTCTGCAGAATGGCCAACCTT
TAACGTCGGATGGCCGCGAGACGGCACCTTTAACCGAGACCTCATCACCCAGGTTAAGATCAAGGTCTTT
TCACCTGGCCCGCATGGACACCCAGACCAGGTCCCCTACATCGTGACCTGGGAAGCCTTGGCTTTTGACC
CCCCTCCCTGGGTCAAGCCCTTTGTACACCCTAAGCCTCCGCCTCCTCTTCCTCCATCCGCCCCGTCTCT
CCCCCTTGAACCTCCTCGTTCGACCCCGCCTCGATCCTCCCTTTATCCAGCCCTCACTCCTTCTCTAGGC
GCCGGAATTAGATCGATCTCTCGAGGTCGACGGTATCGATAAGCTTTTCCAAAAAGACCATGTGGACCTG
TCACTCTCTTGAAGTGACAGGTCCACATGGTCGGGGATCTGTGGTCTCATACAGAACTTATAAGATTCCC
AAATCCAAAGACATTTCACGTTTATGGTGATTTCCCAGAACACATAGCGACATGCAAATATTGCAGGGCG
CCACTCCCCTGTCCCTCACAGCCATCTTCCTGCCAGGGCGCACGCGCGCTGGGTGTTCCCGCCTAGTGAC
ACTGGGCCCGCGATTCCTTGGAGCGGGTTGATGACGTCAGCGTTCGAATTCTACCGGGTAGGGGAGGCGC
TTTTCCCAAGGCAGTCTGGAGCATGCGCTTTAGCAGCCCCGCTGGGCACTTGGCGCTACACAAGTGGCCT
CTGGCCTCGCACACATTCCACATCCACCGGTAGGCGCCAACCGGCTCCGTTCTTTGGTGGCCCCTTCGCG
CCACCTTCTACTCCTCCCCTAGTCAGGAAGTTCCCCCCCGCCCCGCAGCTCGCGTCGTGCAGGACGTGAC
AAATGGAAGTAGCACGTCTCACTAGTCTCGTGCAGATGGACAGCACCGCTGAGCAATGGAAGCGGGTAGG
CCTTTGGGGCAGCGGCCAATAGCAGCTTTGCTCCTTCGCTTTCTGGGCTCAGAGGCTGGGAAGGGGTGGG
TCCGGGGGCGGGCTCAGGGGCGGGCTCAGGGGCGGGGCGGGCGCCCGAAGGTCCTCCGGAGGCCCGGCAT
TCTGCACGCTTCAAAAGCGCACGTCTGCCGCGCTGTTCTCCTCTTCCTCATCTCCGGGCCTTTCGACCTG
CAGCCCAAGCTAGCTTACCATGACCGAGTACAAGCCCACGGTGCGCCTCGCCACCCGCGACGACGTCCCC
AGGGCCGTACGCACCCTCGCCGCCGCGTTCGCCGACTACCCCGCCACGCGCCACACCGTCGATCCGGACC
GCCACATCGAGCGGGTCACCGAGCTGCAAGAACTCTTCCTCACGCGCGTCGGGCTCGACATCGGCAAGGT
GTGGGTCGCGGACGACGGCGCCGCGGTGGCGGTCTGGACCACGCCGGAGAGCGTCGAAGCGGGGGCGGTG
TTCGCCGAGATCGGCCCGCGCATGGCCGAGTTGAGCGGTTCCCGGCTGGCCGCGCAGCAACAGATGGAAG
GCCTCCTGGCGCCGCACCGGCCCAAGGAGCCCGCGTGGTTCCTGGCCACCGTCGGCGTCTCGCCCGACCA
CCAGGGCAAGGGTCTGGGCAGCGCCGTCGTGCTCCCCGGAGTGGAGGCGGCCGAGCGCGCCGGGGTGCCC
GCCTTCCTGGAGACCTCCGCGCCCCGCAACCTCCCCTTCTACGAGCGGCTCGGCTTCACCGTCACCGCCG
ACGTCGAGGTGCCCGAAGGACCGCGCACCTGGTGCATGACCCGCAAGCCCGGTGCCTGACGCCCGCCCCA
CGACCCGCAGCGCCCGACCGAAAGGAGCGCACGACCCCATGCATCGATAAAATAAAAGATTTTATTTAGT
CTCCAGAAAAAGGGGGGAATGAAAGACCCCACCTGTAGGTTTGGCAAGCTAGAGAACCATCAGATGTTTC
CAGGGTGCCCCAAGGACCTGAAATGACCCTGTGCCTTATTTGAACTAACCAATCAGTTCGCTTCTCGCTT
CTGTTCGCGCGCTTCTGCTCCCCGAGCTCAATAAAAGAGCCCACAACCCCTCACTCGGCGCGCCAGTCCT
CCGATAGACTGCGTCGCCCGGGTACCCGTGTATCCAATAAACCCTCTTGCAGTTGCATCCGACTTGTGGT
CTCGCTGTTCCTTGGGAGGGTCTCCTCTGAGTGATTGACTACCCGTCAGCGGGGGTCTTTCATGGGTAAC
AGTTTCTTGAAGTTGGAGAACAACATTCTGAGGGTAGGAGTCGAATATTAAGTAATCCTGACTCAATTAG
CCACTGTTTTGAATCCACATACTCCAATACTCCTGAAATAGTTCATTATGGACAGCGCAGAAAGAGCTGG
GGAGAATTGTGAAATTGTTATCCGCTCACAATTCCACACAACATACGAGCCGGAAGCATAAAGTGTAAAG
CCTGGGGTGCCTAATGAGTGAGCTAACTCACATTAATTGCGTTGCGCTCACTGCCCGCTTTCCAGTCGGG
AAACCTGTCGTGCCAGCTGCATTAATGAATCGGCCAACGCGCGGGGAGAGGCGGTTTGCGTATTGGGCGC
TCTTCCGCTTCCTCGCTCACTGACTCGCTGCGCTCGGTCGTTCGGCTGCGGCGAGCGGTATCAGCTCACT
CAAAGGCGGTAATACGGTTATCCACAGAATCAGGGGATAACGCAGGAAAGAACATGTGAGCAAAAGGCCA
GCAAAAGGCCAGGAACCGTAAAAAGGCCGCGTTGCTGGCGTTTTTCCATAGGCTCCGCCCCCCTGACGAG
CATCACAAAAATCGACGCTCAAGTCAGAGGTGGCGAAACCCGACAGGACTATAAAGATACCAGGCGTTTC
CCCCTGGAAGCTCCCTCGTGCGCTCTCCTGTTCCGACCCTGCCGCTTACCGGATACCTGTCCGCCTTTCT
CCCTTCGGGAAGCGTGGCGCTTTCTCATAGCTCACGCTGTAGGTATCTCAGTTCGGTGTAGGTCGTTCGC
TCCAAGCTGGGCTGTGTGCACGAACCCCCCGTTCAGCCCGACCGCTGCGCCTTATCCGGTAACTATCGTC
TTGAGTCCAACCCGGTAAGACACGACTTATCGCCACTGGCAGCAGCCACTGGTAACAGGATTAGCAGAGC
GAGGTATGTAGGCGGTGCTACAGAGTTCTTGAAGTGGTGGCCTAACTACGGCTACACTAGAAGAACAGTA
TTTGGTATCTGCGCTCTGCTGAAGCCAGTTACCTTCGGAAAAAGAGTTGGTAGCTCTTGATCCGGCAAAC
AAACCACCGCTGGTAGCGGTGGTTTTTTTGTTTGCAAGCAGCAGATTACGCGCAGAAAAAAAGGATCTCA
AGAAGATCCTTTGATCTTTTCTACGGGGTCTGACGCTCAGTGGAACGAAAACTCACGTTAAGGGATTTTG
GTCATGAGATTATCAAAAAGGATCTTCACCTAGATCCTTTTAAATTAAAAATGAAGTTTTAAATCAATCT
AAAGTATATATGAGTAAACTTGGTCTGACAGTTACCAATGCTTAATCAGTGAGGCACCTATCTCAGCGAT
CTGTCTATTTCGTTCATCCATAGTTGCCTGACTCCCCGTCGTGTAGATAACTACGATACGGGAGGGCTTA
CCATCTGGCCCCAGTGCTGCAATGATACCGCGAGACCCACGCTCACCGGCTCCAGATTTATCAGCAATAA
ACCAGCCAGCCGGAAGGGCCGAGCGCAGAAGTGGTCCTGCAACTTTATCCGCCTCCATCCAGTCTATTAA
TTGTTGCCGGGAAGCTAGAGTAAGTAGTTCGCCAGTTAATAGTTTGCGCAACGTTGTTGCCATTGCTACA
GGCATCGTGGTGTCACGCTCGTCGTTTGGTATGGCTTCATTCAGCTCCGGTTCCCAACGATCAAGGCGAG
TTACATGATCCCCCATGTTGTGCAAAAAAGCGGTTAGCTCCTTCGGTCCTCCGATCGTTGTCAGAAGTAA
GTTGGCCGCAGTGTTATCACTCATGGTTATGGCAGCACTGCATAATTCTCTTACTGTCATGCCATCCGTA
AGATGCTTTTCTGTGACTGGTGAGTACTCAACCAAGTCATTCTGAGAATAGTGTATGCGGCGACCGAGTT
GCTCTTGCCCGGCGTCAATACGGGATAATACCGCGCCACATAGCAGAACTTTAAAAGTGCTCATCATTGG
AAAACGTTCTTCGGGGCGAAAACTCTCAAGGATCTTACCGCTGTTGAGATCCAGTTCGATGTAACCCACT
CGTGCACCCAACTGATCTTCAGCATCTTTTACTTTCACCAGCGTTTCTGGGTGAGCAAAAACAGGAAGGC
AAAATGCCGCAAAAAAGGGAATAAGGGCGACACGGAAATGTTGAATACTCATACTCTTCCTTTTTCAATA
TTATTGAAGCATTTATCAGGGTTATTGTCTCATGAGCGGATACATATTTGAATGTATTTAGAAAAATAAA
CAAATAGGGGTTCCGCGCACATTTCCCCGAAAAGTGCCACCTGACGTCTAAGAAACCATTATTATCATGA
CATTAACCTATAAAAATAGGCGTATCACGAGGCCCTTTCGTCTCGCGCGTTTCGGTGATGACGGTGAAAA
CCTCTGACACATGCAGCTCCCGGAGACGGTCACAGCTTGTCTGTAAGCGGATGCCGGGAGCAGACAAGCC
CGTCAGGGCGCGTCAGCGGGTGTTGGCGGGTGTCGGGGCTGGCTTAACTATGCGGCATCAGAGCAGATTG
TACTGAGAGTGCACCATATGCGGTGTGAAATACCGCACAGATGCGTAAGGAGAAAATACCGCATCAGGCG
CCATTCGCCATTCAGGCTGCGCAACTGTTGGGAAGGGCGATCGGTGCGGGCCTCTTCGCTATTACGCCAG
CTGGCGAAAGGGGGATGTGCTGCAAGGCGATTAAGTTGGGTAACGCCAGGGTTTTCCCAGTCACGACGTT
GTAAAACGACGGCGCAAGGAATGGTGCATGCAAGGAGATGGCGCCCAACAGTCCCCCGGCCACGGGGCCT
GCCACCATACCCACGCCGAAACAAGCGCTCATGAGCCCGAAGTGGCGAGCCCGATCTTCCCCATCGGTGA
TGTCGGCGATATAGGCGCCAGCAACCGCACCTGTGGCGCCGGTGATGCCGGCCACGATGCGTCCGGCGTA
GAGGCGATTAGTCCAATTTGTTAAAGACAGGATATCAGTGGTCCAGGCTCTAGTTTTGACTCAACAATAT
CACCAGCTGAAGCCTATAGAGTACGAGCCATAGATAAAATAAAAGATTTTATTTAGTCTCCAGAAAAAGG
GGGGAA
Features (pLannotate 1.2.2; 23 found; start..end, strand, type, name):
    579..920     +  misc_feature   MESV Ψ: packaging signal of murine embryonic stem cell virus
    987..1403    +  CDS            gag (truncated): truncated Moloney murine leukemia virus (MMLV) gag gene lacking the start codon
   1420..1446    -  misc_feature   MCS (fragment): pBluescript multiple cloning site
   1454..1481    +  CDS            p21 (fragment): human cyclin-dependent kinase inhibitor 1A; Homo sapiens CDKN1A; mediates p53-dependent arrest in the G1 phase of the cell cycle
   1483..1502    -  CDS            p21 (fragment): human cyclin-dependent kinase inhibitor 1A; Homo sapiens CDKN1A; mediates p53-dependent arrest in the G1 phase of the cell cycle
   1511..1725    -  promoter       H1 promoter: human H1 RNA promoter
   1736..2235    +  promoter       PGK promoter: mouse phosphoglycerate kinase 1 promoter
   2260..2859    +  CDS            PuroR: puromycin N-acetyltransferase; pac from Streptomyces alboniger; confers resistance to puromycin
   2958..2992    +  LTR            3' LTR (ΔU3) (fragment): self-inactivating 3' long terminal repeat (LTR) from Moloney murine leukemia virus
   2989..3283    +  LTR            3' LTR (ΔU3) (fragment): self-inactivating 3' long terminal repeat (LTR) from Moloney murine leukemia virus
   3445..3461    -  protein_bind   lac operator: The lac repressor binds to the lac operator to inhibit transcription in E. coli. This inhibition can be relieved by adding lactose or isopropyl-β-D-thiogalactopyranoside (IPTG). lac repressor encoded by lacI
   3469..3499    -  promoter       lac promoter: promoter for the E. coli lac operon
   3514..3535    -  protein_bind   CAP binding site: CAP binding activates transcription in the presence of cAMP. E. coli catabolite activator protein
   3548..3640    -  CDS            lacI (fragment): lac repressor; lacI; The lac repressor binds to the lac operator to inhibit transcription in E. coli. This inhibition can be relieved by adding lactose or isopropyl-β-D-thiogalactopyranoside (IPTG).
   3823..4411    -  rep_origin     ori: high-copy-number ColE1/pMB1/pBR322/pUC origin of replication
   4582..5442    -  CDS            AmpR: β-lactamase; bla; confers resistance to ampicillin, carbenicillin, and related antibiotics
   5443..5547    -  promoter       AmpR promoter: bla
   5642..5677    +  CDS            rop (fragment): Rop protein, which maintains plasmids at low copy number; rop
   5779..5878    +  misc_feature   bom (fragment): basis of mobility region from pBR322
   5884..6033    -  CDS            lacZα (fragment): LacZα fragment of β-galactosidase; lacZ fragment
   6033..6234    -  CDS            TcR (fragment): tetracycline efflux protein; tet; confers resistance to tetracycline
   6235..6333    +  CDS            env (fragment): murine leukemia virus gPr80 envelope polyprotein precursor; env; proteolytically cleaved into gp70SU and p15TM subunits
   6375..515     +  LTR            5' LTR (across the origin): 5' long terminal repeat from murine embryonic stem cell virus
