[The description below was written by a language model from this plasmid's Addgene catalogue record and pLannotate feature annotations shown in this document.]
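Description:
ps226 is a retroviral shRNA vector built on the pRETRO-SUPER backbone for RNAi knock-down of human CDKN1A (p21/Cip1/WAF1), the cyclin-dependent kinase inhibitor that mediates p53-dependent G1 arrest. The sequenced plasmid is about 6.4 kb. It is propagated in E. coli through a high-copy ColE1/pUC-type origin with ampicillin selection (AmpR under its own bla promoter). The remaining bacterial annotations (lac promoter/operator and fragments of lacI, lacZα, rop, bom and TcR) are backbone remnants with no evident role in the construct.

The proviral region is bounded by a murine embryonic stem cell virus 5' LTR, which spans the sequence origin, and a self-inactivating ΔU3 Moloney murine leukemia virus 3' LTR. Downstream of the 5' LTR lie the MESV Ψ packaging signal and a truncated, start-codon-less gag segment, which together allow the genomic RNA to be packaged when viral proteins are supplied in trans by a packaging cell line. The knock-down cassette is a human H1 RNA polymerase III promoter placed in reverse orientation relative to the viral transcript. It drives a hairpin that appears in the annotation as two short p21 fragments on opposite strands, the sense and antisense arms of the shRNA stem. A separate mouse PGK promoter expresses puromycin N-acetyltransferase, so transduced mammalian cells can be selected with puromycin. The ΔU3 deletion is copied to both LTRs on integration, which reduces LTR-driven transcription that might interfere with the internal promoters.

The cloning sites used are not recorded. According to the depositor's comments, this hairpin is not the one reported in the associated publication on the p53–p21 senescence pathway, which is a sister clone, but it is described as a functional shRNA against the same target.
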