Addgene plasmid #133557: ps226
Purpose: RNAi construct for knock-down of CDKN1A (Cip1, p21)
Depositing lab: David Livingston. Depositing organization: Dana-Farber Cancer Institute. Publication: The p400 E1A-associated protein is a novel component of the p53 --> p21 senescence pathway. Chan HM, Narita M, Lowe SW, Livingston DM. Genes Dev. 2005 Jan 15;19(2):196-201. doi: 10.1101/gad.1280205. PubMed 15655109.
Backbone
  Vector backbone: pRETRO-SUPER
  Backbone size w/o insert (bp): 6349
  Vector type: Retroviral
  Selectable markers: Puromycin
Growth in bacteria
  Bacterial resistance: Ampicillin, 100 μg/mL
  Growth temperature: 37°C
  Growth strain: NEB Stable
  Copy number: Unknown
Gene/Insert
  Gene/Insert name: CDKN1A
  gRNA/shRNA sequence: gaccatgtggacctgtcac
  Species: H. sapiens (human)
  Entrez Gene: CDKN1A (a.k.a. CAP20, CDKN1, CIP1, MDA-6, P21, SDI1, WAF1, p21CIP1)
  Cloning method: Restriction Enzyme; 5′ cloning site unknown (unknown if destroyed); 3′ cloning site unknown (unknown if destroyed)
  Sequencing primers: 5′ unknown
Terms and licenses: Academic/Nonprofit Terms; Industry Terms: Not Available to Industry
Depositor comments: HMS clone ID number: HsSH00021241. Ho Man Chan made the clone. According to the clone donor, NOT identical to the shRNA reported in the paper (that is ps225) but this is a functional shRNA against ps226.
How to cite: ps226 was a gift from David Livingston (Addgene plasmid # 133557 ; http://n2t.net/addgene:133557 ; RRID:Addgene_133557)
